Addgene plasmid #56331: mVenus-LC-Myosin-N-7
Purpose: Localization: Light Chain Myosin, Excitation: 515, Emission: 528
Depositing lab: Michael Davidson. Depositing organization: Florida State University, Tallahassee.
Backbone
  Vector backbone: mVenus-N1
  Backbone size w/o insert (bp): 4750
  Vector type: Mammalian Expression
  Selectable markers: Neomycin (select with G418)
Growth in bacteria
  Bacterial resistance: Kanamycin, 50 μg/mL
  Growth temperature: 37°C
  Growth strain: DH5alpha
  Copy number: High Copy
Gene/Insert
  Gene/Insert name: LC-Myosin (alt name: NM_172118.1)
  Species: M. musculus (mouse)
  Promoter: CMV
  Tag / fusion protein: mVenus (C terminal on backbone)
  Cloning method: Unknown
  Sequencing primers: 5′ CMV-F; 3′ SV40pA-R
Terms and licenses: Academic/Nonprofit Terms; Industry Terms
Depositor comments: . Excitation = 515; Emission = 528
How to cite: mVenus-LC-Myosin-N-7 was a gift from Michael Davidson (Addgene plasmid # 56331 ; http://n2t.net/addgene:56331 ; RRID:Addgene_56331)
