[The description below was written by a language model from this plasmid's Addgene catalogue record.]
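Description:
mVenus-LC-Myosin-N-7 is a mammalian expression plasmid built on the mVenus-N1 backbone (about 4.75 kb without the insert), an N1-style fluorescent protein fusion vector. It is maintained in E. coli as a high-copy plasmid under kanamycin selection, and it carries a neomycin resistance marker so that transfected mammalian cells can be selected with G418. No feature table accompanies the record, so the origins of replication and the promoter driving the resistance cassette are not itemised. The use of an SV40 polyA reverse sequencing primer suggests an SV40 polyadenylation signal downstream of the fusion.

The payload is a mouse myosin light chain coding sequence (listed as LC-Myosin, with a RefSeq mRNA accession as its alternative name) expressed from the CMV promoter, a strong constitutive promoter in most mammalian cell lines. The insert sits upstream of mVenus, so the yellow fluorescent protein is fused to the C terminus of the light chain. The "N-7" suffix probably refers to this N-terminal placement of the insert and to a linker of seven residues between the two parts, but the record does not explain it. The cloning method is listed as unknown.

The stated purpose is localization. The fusion acts as a fluorescent marker for myosin light chain, letting myosin-containing structures be visualised by fluorescence microscopy in transfected cells. The depositor gives an excitation maximum of 515 nm and an emission maximum of 528 nm for the mVenus tag, which places it in the yellow channel and allows it to be combined with spectrally distinct fluorescent fusions in multicolour imaging.
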