>Addgene plasmid #56331 | mVenus-LC-Myosin-N-7 | depositor partial sequence | sequence record 87232 | insert sequence
GCGCTACCGGACTCAGATCTCGAGCTCAAGCTTATGTCGAGCAAGAGAGCCAAGGCCAAGACCACCAAGA
AGAGGCCCCAGAGGGCTACGTCCAATGTCTTCGCCATGTTTGACCAGTCCCAGATCCAGGAGTTTAAGGA
GGCCTTCAACATGATTGATCAGAACCGCGATGGCTTCATTGATAAGGAGGACCTGCACGACATGTTGGCC
TCTCTGGGGAAGAACCCCACAGACGAGTACCTGGAGGGCATGATGAACGAGGCGCCAGGGCCCATCAACT
TCACCATGTTCCTCACAATGTTTGGGGAGAAGCTGAACGGCACAGACCCCGAGGATGTGATCCGCAATGC
CTTTGCCTGCTTTGATGAGGAGGCCTCAGGCTTCATCCACGAGGACCACCTGAGGGAGCTGCTCACCACC
ATGGGCGACCGATTCACGGATGAGGAGGTGGACGAGATGTACCGCGAGGCACCCATTGATAAGAAGGGCA
ACTTCAACTACGTGGAGTTCACTCGCATCCTCAAACACGGCGCCAAGGACAAGGACGACCTGGATCCACC
GGTCGCCACCATGGTGAGCAAGGGCGAGGAGCTGTTCACCGGGGTGGTGCCCATCCTGGTCGAGCTGGAC
GGCGACGTAAACGGCCACAAGTTCAGCGTGTCCGGCGAGGGCGAGGGCGATGCCACCTACGGCAAGCTGA
CCCTGAAGCTGATCTGCACCACCGGCAAGCTGCCCGTGCCCTGGCCCACCCTCGTGACCACCCTGGGCTA
CGGCCTGCAGTGCTTCGCCCGCTACCCCGACCACATGAAGCAGCACGACTTCTTCAAGTCCGCCATGCCC
GAAGGCTACGTCCAGGAGCGCACCATCTTCTTCAAGGACGACGGCAACTACAAGACCCGCGCCGAGGTGA
AGTTCGAGGGCGACACCCTGGTGAACCGCATCGAGCTGAAGGGCATCGACTTCAAGGAGGACGGCAACAT
CCTGGGGCACAAGCTGGAGTACAACTACAACAGCCACAACGTCTATATCACCGCCGACAAGCAGAAGAAC
GGCATCAAGGCCAACTTCAAGATCCGCCACAACATCGAGGACGGCGGCGTGCAGCTCGCCGACCACTACC
AGCAGAACACCCCCATCGGCGACGGCCCCGTGCTGCTGCCCGACAACCACTACCTGAGCTACCAGTCCAA
GCTGAGCAAAGACCCCAACGAGAAGCGCGATCACATGGTCCTGCTGGAGTTCGTGACCGCCGCCGGGATC
ACTCTCGGCATGGACGAGCTGTACAAGTAAAGCGGCCGCGACTCTAGATCATAATCAGCCATACCACATT
